Addgene plasmid #104432: pKL08
Purpose: pHuji in yeast expression vector
Depositing lab: Joel Kralj. Depositing organization: University of Colorado, Boulder. Publication: Live Cell Imaging Reveals pH Oscillations in Saccharomyces cerevisiae During Metabolic Transitions. Dodd BJT, Kralj JM. Sci Rep. 2017 Oct 24;7(1):13922. doi: 10.1038/s41598-017-14382-0. PubMed 29066766.
Backbone
  Vector backbone: p416
  Backbone size w/o insert (bp): 6500
  Total vector size (bp): 8015
  Vector type: Yeast Expression
  Selectable markers: LEU2
Growth in bacteria
  Bacterial resistance: Ampicillin, 100 μg/mL
  Growth temperature: 37°C
  Growth strain: DH5alpha
  Copy number: High Copy
Gene/Insert
  Gene/Insert name: pHuji
  Species: Synthetic
  Insert size (bp): 750
  Promoter: Tef1
  Cloning method: Gibson Cloning
  Sequencing primers: 5′ CTCTTTCGATGACCTCCCATTG; 3′ CTTCAGGTTGTCTAACTCCTTCC
Resource information
  A portion of this plasmid was derived from a plasmid made by: Ordered as gBlock from IDT
Terms and licenses: Academic/Nonprofit Terms; Industry Terms: Not Available to Industry
How to cite: pKL08 was a gift from Joel Kralj (Addgene plasmid # 104432 ; http://n2t.net/addgene:104432 ; RRID:Addgene_104432)
