[The description below was written by a language model from this plasmid's Addgene catalogue record and pLannotate feature annotations shown in this document.]
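Description:
pKL08 is a yeast expression plasmid carrying pHuji, a synthetic pH-sensitive red fluorescent protein, for use in Saccharomyces cerevisiae. It is an E. coli–yeast shuttle vector. The catalogue lists the backbone as p416, and the annotated sequence shows a CEN6/ARS element, which gives stable, low-copy centromeric maintenance in yeast. Yeast selection relies on a LEU2 promoter and coding sequence that allow leucine-auxotrophic hosts to grow without leucine. In bacteria the plasmid replicates at high copy from a ColE1/pUC-type origin and is selected with ampicillin through the bla gene. An f1 origin, lac promoter/operator and lacZα remnants, and flanking T3 and T7 promoters are carried over from the pBluescript-style cloning region.

The expression cassette places a roughly 700 bp red fluorescent protein coding sequence downstream of the constitutive TEF1 promoter and upstream of the CYC1 terminator. The annotation software labels this open reading frame as mApple, which fits the catalogue entry because pHuji is an mApple-derived variant engineered for stronger pH dependence of its fluorescence. The insert was ordered as a synthetic gene fragment and introduced by Gibson assembly. No localisation signals or epitope tags are annotated.

The associated publication concerns live-cell imaging of pH oscillations in yeast during metabolic transitions, so the plasmid evidently serves as a genetically encoded intracellular pH reporter. The sequenced record is 7,334 nt, shorter than the 8,015 bp total size given in the catalogue. The record does not explain this discrepancy.
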