Features (pLannotate 1.2.2; 24 found; start..end, strand, type, name):
     71..574     -  misc_feature   CEN/ARS: S. cerevisiae CEN6 centromere fused to an autonomously replicating sequence
    611..715     +  promoter       AmpR promoter: bla
    716..1576    +  CDS            AmpR: β-lactamase; bla; confers resistance to ampicillin, carbenicillin, and related antibiotics
   1747..2335    +  rep_origin     ori: high-copy-number ColE1/pMB1/pBR322/pUC origin of replication
   2518..2610    +  CDS            lacI (fragment): lac repressor; lacI; The lac repressor binds to the lac operator to inhibit transcription in E. coli. This inhibition can be relieved by adding lactose or isopropyl-β-D-thiogalactopyranoside (IPTG).
   2623..2644    +  protein_bind   CAP binding site: CAP binding activates transcription in the presence of cAMP. E. coli catabolite activator protein
   2659..2689    +  promoter       lac promoter: promoter for the E. coli lac operon
   2697..2713    +  protein_bind   lac operator: The lac repressor binds to the lac operator to inhibit transcription in E. coli. This inhibition can be relieved by adding lactose or isopropyl-β-D-thiogalactopyranoside (IPTG). lac repressor encoded by lacI
   2758..2776    +  promoter       T3 promoter: promoter for bacteriophage T3 RNA polymerase
   2794..3192    +  promoter       TEF1 promoter: S. cerevisiae TEF1; promoter for EF-1α
   3203..3227    +  promoter       GAP promoter (fragment): S. cerevisiae TDH3; promoter for glyceraldehyde-3-phosphate dehydrogenase
   3227..3934    +  CDS            mApple: mApple is a basic (constitutively fluorescent) red fluorescent protein published in 2008, derived from Discosoma sp.. It is reported to be a rapidly-maturing monomer with high acid sensitivity.
   3937..3957    +  misc_feature   MCS (fragment): pBluescript multiple cloning site
   3963..4210    +  terminator     CYC1 terminator: S. cerevisiae CYC1; transcription terminator for CYC1
   4229..4247    -  promoter       T7 promoter: promoter for bacteriophage T7 RNA polymerase
   4255..4410    +  CDS            lacZα (fragment): LacZα fragment of β-galactosidase; lacZ fragment
   4414..4842    +  rep_origin     f1 ori (sequence partly withheld): f1 bacteriophage origin of replication; arrow indicates direction of (+) strand synthesis
   4870..4922    -  misc_feature   bom (fragment): basis of mobility region from pBR322
   4953..5030    +  CDS            YO192_YEAST (fragment): Experimental evidence at protein level: Swiss-Prot protein existence level 1. From Saccharomyces cerevisiae (strain ATCC 204508 / S288c) (Baker's yeast).
   5170..5577    +  promoter       LEU2 promoter: S. cerevisiae LEU2
   5578..6672    +  CDS            LEU2: 3-isopropylmalate dehydrogenase, required for leucine biosynthesis; S. cerevisiae LEU2; yeast auxotrophic marker
   7034..7150    -  CDS            NFS1 (fragment): NFS1_YEAST - Also known as SPL1 From Saccharomyces cerevisiae (strain ATCC 204508 / S288c) (Baker's yeast).
   7149..7199    -  misc_feature   bom (fragment): basis of mobility region from pBR322
   7301..2       -  CDS            rop (fragment) (across the origin): Rop protein, which maintains plasmids at low copy number; rop
>Addgene plasmid #104432 | pKL08 | addgene full sequence | sequence record 247765 | Addgene NGS Result
AGACGAAAGGGCCTCGTGATACGCCTATTTTTATAGGTTAATGTCATGATAATAATGGTTTCTTAGGACG
GATCGCTTGCCTGTAACTTACACGCGCCTCGTATCTTTTAATGATGGAATAATTTGGGAATTTACTCTGT
GTTTATTTATTTTTATGTTTTGTATTTGGATTTTAGAAAGTAAATAAAGAAGGTAGAAGAGTTACGGAAT
GAAGAAAAAAAAATAAACAAAGGTTTAAAAAATTTCAACAAAAAGCGTACTTTACATATATATTTATTAG
ACAAGAAAAGCAGATTAAATAGATATACATTCGATTAACGATAAGTAAAATGTAAAATCACAGGATTTTC
GTGTGTGGTCTTCTACACAGACAAGATGAAACAATTCGGCATTAATACCTGAGAGCAGGAAGAGCAAGAT
AAAAGGTAGTATTTGTTGGCGATCCCCCTAGAGTCTTTTACATCTTCGGAAAACAAAAACTATTTTTTCT
TTAATTTCTTTTTTTACTTTCTATTTTTAATTTATATATTTATATTAAAAAATTTAAATTATAATTATTT
TTATAGCACGTGATGAAAAGGACCCAGGTGGCACTTTTCGGGGAAATGTGCGCGGAACCCCTATTTGTTT
ATTTTTCTAAATACATTCAAATATGTATCCGCTCATGAGACAATAACCCTGATAAATGCTTCAATAATAT
TGAAAAAGGAAGAGTATGAGTATTCAACATTTCCGTGTCGCCCTTATTCCCTTTTTTGCGGCATTTTGCC
TTCCTGTTTTTGCTCACCCAGAAACGCTGGTGAAAGTAAAAGATGCTGAAGATCAGTTGGGTGCACGAGT
GGGTTACATCGAACTGGATCTCAACAGCGGTAAGATCCTTGAGAGTTTTCGCCCCGAAGAACGTTTTCCA
ATGATGAGCACTTTTAAAGTTCTGCTATGTGGCGCGGTATTATCCCGTATTGACGCCGGGCAAGAGCAAC
TCGGTCGCCGCATACACTATTCTCAGAATGACTTGGTTGAGTACTCACCAGTCACAGAAAAGCATCTTAC
GGATGGCATGACAGTAAGAGAATTATGCAGTGCTGCCATAACCATGAGTGATAACACTGCGGCCAACTTA
CTTCTGACAACGATCGGAGGACCGAAGGAGCTAACCGCTTTTTTGCACAACATGGGGGATCATGTAACTC
GCCTTGATCGTTGGGAACCGGAGCTGAATGAAGCCATACCAAACGACGAGCGTGACACCACGATGCCTGT
AGCAATGGCAACAACGTTGCGCAAACTATTAACTGGCGAACTACTTACTCTAGCTTCCCGGCAACAATTA
ATAGACTGGATGGAGGCGGATAAAGTTGCAGGACCACTTCTGCGCTCGGCCCTTCCGGCTGGCTGGTTTA
TTGCTGATAAATCTGGAGCCGGTGAGCGTGGGTCTCGCGGTATCATTGCAGCACTGGGGCCAGATGGTAA
GCCCTCCCGTATCGTAGTTATCTACACGACGGGGAGTCAGGCAACTATGGATGAACGAAATAGACAGATC
GCTGAGATAGGTGCCTCACTGATTAAGCATTGGTAACTGTCAGACCAAGTTTACTCATATATACTTTAGA
TTGATTTAAAACTTCATTTTTAATTTAAAAGGATCTAGGTGAAGATCCTTTTTGATAATCTCATGACCAA
AATCCCTTAACGTGAGTTTTCGTTCCACTGAGCGTCAGACCCCGTAGAAAAGATCAAAGGATCTTCTTGA
GATCCTTTTTTTCTGCGCGTAATCTGCTGCTTGCAAACAAAAAAACCACCGCTACCAGCGGTGGTTTGTT
TGCCGGATCAAGAGCTACCAACTCTTTTTCCGAAGGTAACTGGCTTCAGCAGAGCGCAGATACCAAATAC
TGTTCTTCTAGTGTAGCCGTAGTTAGGCCACCACTTCAAGAACTCTGTAGCACCGCCTACATACCTCGCT
CTGCTAATCCTGTTACCAGTGGCTGCTGCCAGTGGCGATAAGTCGTGTCTTACCGGGTTGGACTCAAGAC
GATAGTTACCGGATAAGGCGCAGCGGTCGGGCTGAACGGGGGGTTCGTGCACACAGCCCAGCTTGGAGCG
AACGACCTACACCGAACTGAGATACCTACAGCGTGAGCTATGAGAAAGCGCCACGCTTCCCGAAGGGAGA
AAGGCGGACAGGTATCCGGTAAGCGGCAGGGTCGGAACAGGAGAGCGCACGAGGGAGCTTCCAGGGGGAA
ACGCCTGGTATCTTTATAGTCCTGTCGGGTTTCGCCACCTCTGACTTGAGCGTCGATTTTTGTGATGCTC
GTCAGGGGGGCGGAGCCTATGGAAAAACGCCAGCAACGCGGCCTTTTTACGGTTCCTGGCCTTTTGCTGG
CCTTTTGCTCACATGTTCTTTCCTGCGTTATCCCCTGATTCTGTGGATAACCGTATTACCGCCTTTGAGT
GAGCTGATACCGCTCGCCGCAGCCGAACGACCGAGCGCAGCGAGTCAGTGAGCGAGGAAGCGGAAGAGCG
CCCAATACGCAAACCGCCTCTCCCCGCGCGTTGGCCGATTCATTAATGCAGCTGGCACGACAGGTTTCCC
GACTGGAAAGCGGGCAGTGAGCGCAACGCAATTAATGTGAGTTAGCTCACTCATTAGGCACCCCAGGCTT
TACACTTTATGCTTCCGGCTCGTATGTTGTGTGGAATTGTGAGCGGATAACAATTTCACACAGGAAACAG
CTATGACCATGATTACGCCAAGCGCGCAATTAACCCTCACTAAAGGGAACAAAAGCTGGAGCTCATAGCT
TCAAAATGTTTCTACTCCTTTTTTACTCTTCCAGATTTTCTCGGACTCCGCGCATCGCCGTACCACTTCA
AAACACCCAAGCACAGCATACTAAATTTCCCCTCTTTCTTCCTCTAGGGTGTCGTTAATTACCCGTACTA
AAGGTTTGGAAAAGAAAAAAGAGACCGCCTCGTTTCTTTTTCTTCGTCGAAAAAGGCAATAAAAATTTTT
ATCACGTTTCTTTTTCTTGAAAATTTTTTTTTTGATTTTTTTCTCTTTCGATGACCTCCCATTGATATTT
AAGTTAATAAACGGTCTTCAATTTCTCAAGTTTCAGTTTCATTTTTCTTGTTCTATTACAACTTTTTTTA
CTTCTTGCTCATTAGAAAGAAAGCATAGCAATCTAATCTAAGTTTTCTAGAGTAAAACACCAAGAACTTA
GTTTCGATGGTTTCTAAAGGTGAAGAGAACAACATGGCTATTATCAAAGAGTTCATGAGGTTTAAGGTCC
ACATGGAAGGTTCAGTGAACGGCCATGAGTTCGAAATCGAGGGTGAAGGCGAAGGTAGACCATACGAGGC
GTTCCAGACTGCCAAACTGAAAGTCACTAAAGGTGGACCTTTACCGTTTGCGTGGGATATCCTTTCTCCT
CAATTTATGTATGGTTCAAAAGTTTATATTAAACATCCAGCAGACATTCCTGATTATTTTAAATTGTCAT
TCCCTGAAGGTTTTAGATGGGAGAGAGTCATGAATTTCGAGGATGGTGGCATAATCCATGTTAATCAGGA
TTCTTCTTTACAGGATGGTGTGTTCATTTACAAAGTTAAGTTAAGGGGAACTAACTTTCCCTCAGATGGT
CCAGTGATGCAAAAGAAGACGATGGGCTGGGAAGCTTCAGAAGAAAGAATGTACCCAGAGGATGGCGCCT
TAAAGTCCGAAATTAAATATCGTCTGAAACTGAAAGATGGCGGCCACTACGCAGCTGAAGTAAAGACTAC
TTATAAAGCTAAGAAACCAGTACAGTTACCCGGTGCCTATATTGTCGATATAAAATTGGACATCGTCTCT
CATAATGAAGATTATACTATCGTTGAACAGTACGAGAGGGCTGAGGGCAGGCACTCTACCGGTGGTATGG
ACGAGTTGTATAAATGAAGCTTATCGATACCGTCGACTCGAGTCATGTAATTAGTTATGTCACGCTTACA
TTCACGCCCTCCCCCCACATCCGCTCTAACCGAAAAGGAAGGAGTTAGACAACCTGAAGTCTAGGTCCCT
ATTTATTTTTTTATAGTTATGTTAGTATTAAGAACGTTATTTATATTTCAAATTTTTCTTTTTTTTCTGT
ACAGACGCGTGTACGCATGTAACATTATACTGAAAACCTTGCTTGAGAAGGTTTTGGGACGCTCGAAGGC
TTTAATTTGCGGCCGGTACCCAATTCGCCCTATAGTGAGTCGTATTACGCGCGCTCACTGGCCGTCGTTT
TACAACGTCGTGACTGGGAAAACCCTGGCGTTACCCAACTTAATCGCCTTGCAGCACATCCCCCTTTCGC
CAGCTGGCGTAATAGCGAAGAGGCCCGCACCGATCGCCCTTCCCAACAGTTGCGCAGCCTGAATGGCGAA
TGG
[124 nt withheld, positions 4414-4537]
C
[91 nt withheld, positions 4539-4629]
A
[49 nt withheld, positions 4631-4679]
CCTTTGACGTTGGAGTCCACGTTCTTT
[37 nt withheld, positions 4707-4743]
ACCCTATCTCGGTCTATTCTTTTGATTTATAAGGGATTTTGCCGATTTCGGCCTATTGGTTAAAAAATGA
GCTGATTTAACAAAAATTTAACGCGAATTTTAACAAAATATTAACGCTTACAATTTCCTGATGCGGTATT
TTCTCCTTACGCATCTGTGCGGTATTTCACACCGCATATCGACCGGTCGAGGAGAACTTCTAGTATATCT
ACATACCTAATATTATTGCCTTATTAAAAATGGAATCCCAACAATTACATCAAAATCCACATTCTCTTCA
AAATCAATTGTCCTGTACTTCCTTGTTCATGTGTGTTCAAAAACGTTATATTTATAGGATAATTATACTC
TATTTCTCAACAAGTAATTGGTTGTTTGGCCGAGCGGTCTAAGGCGCCTGATTCAAGAAATATCTTGACC
GCAGTTAACTGTGGGAATACTCAGGTATCGTAAGATGCAAGAGTTCGAATCTCTTAGCAACCATTATTTT
TTTCCTCAACATAACGAGAACACACAGGGGCGCTATCGCACAGAATCAAATTCGATGACTGGAAATTTTT
TGTTAATTTCAGAGGTCGCCTGACGCATATACCTTTTTCAACTGAAAAATTGGGAGAAAAAGGAAAGGTG
AGAGCGCCGGAACCGGCTTTTCATATAGAATAGAGAAGCGTTCATGACTAAATGCTTGCATCACAATACT
TGAAGTTGACAATATTATTTAAGGACCTATTGTTTTTTCCAATAGGTGGTTAGCAATCGTCTTACTTTCT
AACTTTTCTTACCTTTTACATTTCAGCAATATATATATATATATTTCAAGGATATACCATTCTAATGTCT
GCCCCTAAGAAGATCGTCGTTTTGCCAGGTGACCACGTTGGTCAAGAAATCACAGCCGAAGCCATTAAGG
TTCTTAAAGCTATTTCTGATGTTCGTTCCAATGTCAAGTTCGATTTCGAAAATCATTTAATTGGTGGTGC
TGCTATCGATGCTACAGGTGTTCCACTTCCAGATGAGGCGCTGGAAGCCTCCAAGAAGGCTGATGCCGTT
TTGTTAGGTGCTGTGGGTGGTCCTAAATGGGGTACCGGTAGTGTTAGACCTGAACAAGGTTTACTAAAAA
TCCGTAAAGAACTTCAATTGTACGCCAACTTAAGACCATGTAACTTTGCATCCGACTCTCTTTTAGACTT
ATCTCCAATCAAGCCACAATTTGCTAAAGGTACTGACTTCGTTGTTGTCAGAGAATTAGTGGGAGGTATT
TACTTTGGTAAGAGAAAGGAAGACGATGGTGATGGTGTCGCTTGGGATAGTGAACAATACACCGTTCCAG
AAGTGCAAAGAATCACAAGAATGGCCGCTTTCATGGCCCTACAACATGAGCCACCATTGCCTATTTGGTC
CTTGGATAAAGCTAATGTTTTGGCCTCTTCAAGATTATGGAGAAAAACTGTGGAGGAAACCATCAAGAAC
GAATTCCCTACATTGAAGGTTCAACATCAATTGATTGATTCTGCCGCCATGATCCTAGTTAAGAACCCAA
CCCACCTAAATGGTATTATAATCACCAGCAACATGTTTGGTGATATCATCTCCGATGAAGCCTCCGTTAT
CCCAGGTTCCTTGGGTTTGTTGCCATCTGCGTCCTTGGCCTCTTTGCCAGACAAGAACACCGCATTTGGT
TTGTACGAACCATGCCACGGTTCTGCTCCAGATTTGCCAAAGAATAAGGTCAACCCTATCGCCACTATCT
TGTCTGCTGCAATGATGTTGAAATTGTCATTGAACTTGCCTGAAGAAGGTAAGGCCATTGAAGATGCAGT
TAAAAAGGTTTTGGATGCAGGTATCAGAACTGGTGATTTAGGTGGTTCCAACAGTACCACCGAAGTCGGT
GATGCTGTCGCCGAAGAAGTTAAGAAAATCCTTGCTTAAAAAGATTCTCTTTTTTTATGATATTTGTACA
TAAACTTTATAAATGAAATTCATAATAGAAACGACACGAAATTACAAAATGGAATATGTTCATAGGGTAG
ACGAAACTATATACGCAATCTACATACATTTATCAAGAAGGAGAAAAAGGAGGATGTAAAGGAATACAGG
TAAGCAAATTGATACTAATGGCTCAACGTGATAAGGAAAAAGAATTGCACTTTAACATTAATATTGACAA
GGAGGAGGGCACCACACAAAAAGTTAGGTGTAACAGAAAATCATGAAACTATGATTCCTAATTTATATAT
TGGAGGATTTTCTCTAAAAAAAAAAAAATACAACAAATAAAAAACACTCAATGACCTGACCATTTGATGG
AGTTTAAGTCAATACCTTCTTGAACCATTTCCCATAATGGTGAAAGTTCCCTCAAGAATTTTACTCTGTC
AGAAACGGCCTTAACGACGTAGTCGATATGGTGCACTCTCAGTACAATCTGCTCTGATGCCGCATAGTTA
AGCCAGCCCCGACACCCGCCAACACCCGCTGACGCGCCCTGACGGGCTTGTCTGCTCCCGGCATCCGCTT
ACAGACAAGCTGTGACCGTCTCCGGGAGCTGCATGTGTCAGAGGTTTTCACCGTCATCACCGAAACGCGC
G
